>Addgene plasmid #104341 | pTUP1 | addgene full sequence | sequence record 200254 | Addgene NGS Result
TCGCGCGTTTCGGTGATGACGGTGAAAACCTCTGACACATGCAGCTCCCGGAGACGGTCACAGCTTGTCT
GTAAGCGGATGCCGGGAGCAGACAAGCCCGTCAGGGCGCGTCAGCGGGTGTTGGCGGGTGTCGGGGCTGG
CTTAACTATGCGGCATCAGAGCAGATTGTACTGAGAGTGCACCATACCACCTTTTCAATTCATCATTTTT
TTTTTATTCTTTTTTTTGATTTCGGTTTCCTTGAAATTTTTTTGATTCGGTAATCTCCGAACAGAAGGAA
GAACGAAGGAAGGAGCACAGACTTAGATTGGTATATATACGCATATGTAGTGTTGAAGAAACATGAAATT
GCCCAGTATTCTTAACCCAACTGCACAGAACAAAAACCTGCAGGAAACGAAGATAAATCATGTCGAAAGC
TACATATAAGGAACGTGCTGCTACTCATCCTAGTCCTGTTGCTGCCAAGCTATTTAATATCATGCACGAA
AAGCAAACAAACTTGTGTGCTTCATTGGATGTTCGTACCACCAAGGAATTACTGGAGTTAGTTGAAGCAT
TAGGTCCCAAAATTTGTTTACTAAAAACACATGTGGATATCTTGACTGATTTTTCCATGGAGGGCACAGT
TAAGCCGCTAAAGGCATTATCCGCCAAGTACAATTTTTTACTCTTCGAAGACAGAAAATTTGCTGACATT
GGTAATACAGTCAAATTGCAGTACTCTGCGGGTGTATACAGAATAGCAGAATGGGCAGACATTACGAATG
CACACGGTGTGGTGGGCCCAGGTATTGTTAGCGGTTTGAAGCAGGCGGCAGAAGAAGTAACAAAGGAACC
TAGAGGCCTTTTGATGTTAGCAGAATTGTCATGCAAGGGCTCCCTATCTACTGGAGAATATACTAAGGGT
ACTGTTGACATTGCGAAGAGCGACAAAGATTTTGTTATCGGCTTTATTGCTCAAAGAGACATGGGTGGAA
GAGATGAAGGTTACGATTGGTTGATTATGACACCCGGTGTGGGTTTAGATGACAAGGGAGACGCATTGGG
TCAACAGTATAGAACCGTGGATGATGTGGTCTCTACAGGATCTGACATTATTATTGTTGGAAGAGGACTA
TTTGCAAAGGGAAGGGATGCTAAGGTAGAGGGTGAACGTTACAGAAAAGCAGGCTGGGAAGCATATTTGA
GAAGATGCGGCCAGCAAAACTAAAAAACTGTATTATAAGTAAATGCATGTATACTAAACTCACAAATTAG
AGCTTCAATTTAATTATATCAGTTATTACCCTATGCGGTGTGAAATACCGCACAGATGCGTAAGGAGAAA
ATACCGCATCAGGAAATTGTAAGCGTTAATATTTTGTTAAAATTCGCGTTAAATTTTTGTTAAATCAGCT
CATTTTTTAACCAATAGGCCGAAATCGGCAAAATCCCTTATAAATCAAAAGAATAGACCGAGATAGGGT
[37 nt withheld, positions 1470-1506]
AAAGAACGTGGACTCCAACGTCAAAGG
[49 nt withheld, positions 1534-1582]
T
[91 nt withheld, positions 1584-1674]
G
[124 nt withheld, positions 1676-1799]
CCATTCGCCATTCAGGCTGCGCAACTGTTGGGAAGGGCGATCGGTGCGGGCCTCTTCGCTATTACGCCAG
CTGGCGAAAGGGGGATGTGCTGCAAGGCGATTAAGTTGGGTAACGCCAGGGTTTTCCCAGTCACGACGTT
GTAAAACGACGGCCAGTGAGCGCGCGTAATACGACTCACTATAGGGCGAATTGGGTACCGGGCCCCCCCT
CGAGGTCGACGGTATCGATATTGGAGCTAACCCTACTGCTTTAGAGAAGGGAATCAAAGATCTATAAATT
TTATATTCATGAGCACATGTAGTTTTTTTTTTTTTAGTTTTAAATATAAGAAAAAAGATAGTATGTATAT
ATATATATATACATATACATATAAAAGGAAAGTAAGCTTATACAATACACAAATAAATTCATATCAAAGA
ATAATGAACCGCAATATTCAGAAACACAGGAAAAGGAGGGGAAGGGATGAATGGTGAGGAAAGTAACTGT
TTGTTTTAAAGCGTACCTGGATCATAACATAACAAATAAGTAGATAAAAAAGAATAGAGAGAAAGATATA
ATGACAATGAATTGAAGAATAGTTTAGTTAGTTACATTTGTAAAGTGTTCCTTTTGTGTTCTGTTCTTAA
TTTGGCGCTATTTTTTTATACTTCCAAATCCTTGCTTTACAATCACCGCTACCAGTAGCAAAAACGTTAT
ATTCTGGACCCAGCGGAGACCCGTTTGCCACAGCCACAGATATAACTGAATTCCTATGACCTTGCAACAT
CAATAACGGATTGCCGGATTTCTTATCCCAAAACAGGACACCACGATCTTTGGAACCGGACAAGATGTAC
TCATCATTTTGTGTGGTGGCCACGGACAATACAAAGTCTTTATGCCCGATATACGTAACTTCACAAGTGC
CGGAATTTGGAGTTTTCGAATCGCTCTTGTTGTTTGCATTCTGCAAATTCCAGAGCTTAACAGATCTATC
TAATGAGCCGGATACAACGCTTTGTCCATCTCTAGTGAAGACAACGCTATAAACAGAGTCCTTGTGGCCT
GTACCGGATTCGTTTTCCGAATCTAGTCTTTCCACCAAGAATCCGGTCTCGGAATCCCAAACTCTCACAG
CACGATCTAGAGAACCAGCAGCGATGTATTTACCATCACCTGGTGATACAGCGACGGTGGTAACACCATC
TTCAATGGATAAAGTCAATGAACACTGGCCTGTACGTAAGTCCCAAATACGAACGGTACGGTCACCAGAA
CCGGAGACTAATTTGTCACCTGAGGGAAAGTAGTCCAATGAATAAATATCTTGTTCGTGGCCTTGAAGAA
TCATAACAATCTTTCTATTTTCAATATCCCAAATTCTAATCAGTCTGTCTTCAGCACCTGTTGCCAAAAA
TTTCCCATCTGGAGAAAAACACACTGAACGGATATACAAGTCGGATGATGGGGAAGACGAAGTGTTCAGG
TTTTCCACATCTTTTGCCAATTCTGCTGCCGAAGTCATCGCTGTGGTAGTAATTGTGGTGGTAGTAGTGG
TTGTCATTGTATTGTTATCCGTGGACGTGGTGGTGTTATTTTCAGTGATCGAATTTCGATGGTTATTGGC
AGCAGAATCGTCAGATAGACGGGCCACCAGAGAACCATCTGAAACGCGATACACTTGAGTAGTTTTGTTG
CAGCCTGTGGCTAAGTATTCACCATCGTTACTGAACTTCACGCAACAAACAACTGAAGTATGATCCAAAG
ATTTGTGTAACTCAACGTCAATTTCTCTTGGTAGTGCCGGGTTGTATAAAATATAATAATCATTTGTTTG
CTTCTTCAGAGCATCGGGAACAGACTGGGAATCTAGATCCAAAAGGAAAGGTGGGATAGGTTTAGAGTGG
TTTGCTCTTTGATTATAAGGGACTAAGTAGTGATCCTGGTGCAAACTAGCCGGGGTGGCGTCTTCCTCCT
TAGGTTTGATTTCAGTTTCAGTTGCGGTGGTAGTGGTGGCCGTGGTGGCGGATCCGGTGTCATTTATCTT
CGAGGTATTATTATTTTCCGGTTCAGTTTCTTTCAACGTAGATTCAGGTGCCTTGACAGAGGGTAAAGTA
GTGGTCTCTTTAGAAGTAGGAGATCCGTTGATGGCTGTGTTACTCAATGGTGCCACGGAAACCTGGGGAG
GTGGTTGCTGTTGTTGAAGTTGCTGCTGTTGCAGTTGCTGTTGTGGTAGTTGTTGTTGGGCGTTTGAGGA
CACCACAGGCAAAGTGGTGGTAGGCAACTGTGAGCCAACCAGATTAGGACGGCTAGCTTGTACTGGGAAG
GCCGATGGCGAACCAGTAGTTGTGTTTGCTGCTGGAGTGGCGGTGGCCGAAGTAGTAGCCGGTGGTTGTT
GCGCAACTGGAACAGATGCAGATGCAGCGGCTAGCTGCTGCTGTTGCTGTTGTAAATGCTGCTGGACCTG
TTGCTGCTGTTGCTGTTGCCGCTGTTGCTGGACGGTCAAAGATGCAATTTGATGGTCTCTTTGCTCCAGC
CCTAGTTTCAAGTGCTTGATCTCTTCTTCGTACGCGTCCTTCATTTTCCTGTGAGTTAGTTCCAGTTCGT
AGACGGTGTTTCTTATCTGCTGCATCTCAGCCAGCTGCTGGTTCATTTTGAAATCGTAATCCTTTTGGTT
TTGAAGACGGTAGGTATTTGCCTCTTGTGAGACTTGGAGAAACTCCTGTCTGATGGCATCGAGAAGCTCA
TTCAGCTTATTCTGCGTATTCGAAACGCTGGCAGTCATATTGGTTTGGATGGAAAGCTGATTTCTTTCTT
CCCCTGCTTATCAAAAAAGACAAAAAAACAATAGAAAAAGAGTAGTGGTGTGCGAAAGGTAACTTGGCGT
GAAAGAAAATTAAACAATTGCAGAAGGACAGATAGAGGGGCACGTGTTCAGCCAGTTGTTCTTGCTTCGC
TGATGTTTATCAATTGGGGGTAGATGGGGGAATTTCTCTCTATTTGTTTACTTATGTACTTGTTATTTTG
CTTTGTTGTTTGTTGCTTTGACGGGAGAGCTTTTTAATTTTTTCGCAGTTTTTCAGTGTTTTTTGAAAAG
TACGAAAAATTAAGGTCCGTCGGTAGCGATAATGTAAGAGGGTTCTGTCTCTAAAAATGTTAGGGTGAAA
GTTCCAAAAAATTATTAACTCCTAGATTGCTCAGCCAAAAAGAAGGGTAAATTAGGGCTTTCCTGGTTTA
TTTATTTGACTAGTTCTAGAGCGGCCGCCACCGCGGTGGAGCTCCAGCTTTTGTTCCCTTTAGTGAGGGT
TAATTGCGCGCTTGGCGTAATCATGGTCATAGCTGTTTCCTGTGTGAAATTGTTATCCGCTCACAATTCC
ACACAACATACGAGCCGGAAGCATAAAGTGTAAAGCCTGGGGTGCCTAATGAGTGAGCTAACTCACATTA
ATTGCGTTGCGCTCACTGCCCGCTTTCCAGTCGGGAAACCTGTCGTGCCAGCTGCATTAATGAATCGGCC
AACGCGCGGGGAGAGGCGGTTTGCGTATTGGGCGCTCTTCCGCTTCCTCGCTCACTGACTCGCTGCGCTC
GGTCGTTCGGCTGCGGCGAGCGGTATCAGCTCACTCAAAGGCGGTAATACGGTTATCCACAGAATCAGGG
GATAACGCAGGAAAGAACATGTGAGCAAAAGGCCAGCAAAAGGCCAGGAACCGTAAAAAGGCCGCGTTGC
TGGCGTTTTTCCATAGGCTCCGCCCCCCTGACGAGCATCACAAAAATCGACGCTCAAGTCAGAGGTGGCG
AAACCCGACAGGACTATAAAGATACCAGGCGTTTCCCCCTGGAAGCTCCCTCGTGCGCTCTCCTGTTCCG
ACCCTGCCGCTTACCGGATACCTGTCCGCCTTTCTCCCTTCGGGAAGCGTGGCGCTTTCTCATAGCTCAC
GCTGTAGGTATCTCAGTTCGGTGTAGGTCGTTCGCTCCAAGCTGGGCTGTGTGCACGAACCCCCCGTTCA
GCCCGACCGCTGCGCCTTATCCGGTAACTATCGTCTTGAGTCCAACCCGGTAAGACACGACTTATCGCCA
CTGGCAGCAGCCACTGGTAACAGGATTAGCAGAGCGAGGTATGTAGGCGGTGCTACAGAGTTCTTGAAGT
GGTGGCCTAACTACGGCTACACTAGAAGAACAGTATTTGGTATCTGCGCTCTGCTGAAGCCAGTTACCTT
CGGAAAAAGAGTTGGTAGCTCTTGATCCGGCAAACAAACCACCGCTGGTAGCGGTGGTTTTTTTGTTTGC
AAGCAGCAGATTACGCGCAGAAAAAAAGGATCTCAAGAAGATCCTTTGATCTTTTCTACGGGGTCTGACG
CTCAGTGGAACGAAAACTCACGTTAAGGGATTTTGGTCATGAGATTATCAAAAAGGATCTTCACCTAGAT
CCTTTTAAATTAAAAATGAAGTTTTAAATCAATCTAAAGTATATATGAGTAAACTTGGTCTGACAGTTAC
CAATGCTTAATCAGTGAGGCACCTATCTCAGCGATCTGTCTATTTCGTTCATCCATAGTTGCCTGACTCC
CCGTCGTGTAGATAACTACGATACGGGAGGGCTTACCATCTGGCCCCAGTGCTGCAATGATACCGCGAGA
CCCACGCTCACCGGCTCCAGATTTATCAGCAATAAACCAGCCAGCCGGAAGGGCCGAGCGCAGAAGTGGT
CCTGCAACTTTATCCGCCTCCATCCAGTCTATTAATTGTTGCCGGGAAGCTAGAGTAAGTAGTTCGCCAG
TTAATAGTTTGCGCAACGTTGTTGCCATTGCTACAGGCATCGTGGTGTCACGCTCGTCGTTTGGTATGGC
TTCATTCAGCTCCGGTTCCCAACGATCAAGGCGAGTTACATGATCCCCCATGTTGTGCAAAAAAGCGGTT
AGCTCCTTCGGTCCTCCGATCGTTGTCAGAAGTAAGTTGGCCGCAGTGTTATCACTCATGGTTATGGCAG
CACTGCATAATTCTCTTACTGTCATGCCATCCGTAAGATGCTTTTCTGTGACTGGTGAGTACTCAACCAA
GTCATTCTGAGAATAGTGTATGCGGCGACCGAGTTGCTCTTGCCCGGCGTCAATACGGGATAATACCGCG
CCACATAGCAGAACTTTAAAAGTGCTCATCATTGGAAAACGTTCTTCGGGGCGAAAACTCTCAAGGATCT
TACCGCTGTTGAGATCCAGTTCGATGTAACCCACTCGTGCACCCAACTGATCTTCAGCATCTTTTACTTT
CACCAGCGTTTCTGGGTGAGCAAAAACAGGAAGGCAAAATGCCGCAAAAAAGGGAATAAGGGCGACACGG
AAATGTTGAATACTCATACTCTTCCTTTTTCAATATTATTGAAGCATTTATCAGGGTTATTGTCTCATGA
GCGGATACATATTTGAATGTATTTAGAAAAATAAACAAATAGGGGTTCCGCGCACATTTCCCCGAAAAGT
GCCACCTGGGTCCTTTTCATCACGTGCTATAAAAATAATTATAATTTAAATTTTTTAATATAAATATATA
AATTAAAAATAGAAAGTAAAAAAAGAAATTAAAGAAAAAATAGTTTTTGTTTTCCGAAGATGTAAAAGAC
TCTAGGGGGATCGCCAACAAATACTACCTTTTATCTTGCTCTTCCTGCTCTCAGGTATTAATGCCGAATT
GTTTCATCTTGTCTGTGTAGAAGACCACACACGAAAATCCTGTGATTTTACATTTTACTTATCGTTAATC
GAATGTATATCTATTTAATCTGCTTTTCTTGTCTAATAAATATATATGTAAAGTACGCTTTTTGTTGAAA
TTTTTTAAACCTTTGTTTATTTTTTTTTCTTCATTCCGTAACTCTTCTACCTTCTTTATTTACTTTCTAA
AATCCAAATACAAAACATAAAAATAAATAAACACAGAGTAAATTCCCAAATTATTCCATCATTAAAAGAT
ACGAGGCGCGTGTAAGTTACAGGCAAGCGATCCGTCTAAGAAACCATTATTATCATGACATTAACCTATA
AAAATAGGCGTATCACGAGGCCCTTTCGTC
Features (pLannotate 1.2.2; 21 found; start..end, strand, type, name):
    137..186     +  misc_feature   bom (fragment): basis of mobility region from pBR322
    194..409     +  promoter       URA3 promoter: S. cerevisiae URA3
    410..1213    +  CDS            URA3: orotidine-5'-phosphate decarboxylase, required for uracil biosynthesis; S. cerevisiae URA3; yeast auxotrophic marker, counterselectable with 5-fluoroorotic acid (5-FOA)
   1292..1343    +  misc_feature   bom (fragment): basis of mobility region from pBR322
   1371..1799    -  rep_origin     f1 ori (sequence partly withheld): f1 bacteriophage origin of replication; arrow indicates direction of (+) strand synthesis
   1803..1958    -  CDS            lacZα (fragment): LacZα fragment of β-galactosidase; lacZ fragment
   1966..1984    +  promoter       T7 promoter: promoter for bacteriophage T7 RNA polymerase
   1993..2029    -  misc_feature   MCS (fragment): pBluescript multiple cloning site
   2104..2120    +  promoter       TEF1 promoter (fragment): S. cerevisiae TEF1; promoter for EF-1α
   2429..4567    -  CDS            TUP1: TUP1_YEAST - Also known as AAR1, AER2, AMM1, CYC9, FLK1, SFL2, UMR7. Experimental evidence at protein level: Swiss-Prot protein existence level 1. Acts as component of the CYC8-TUP1 corepressor complex which is involved in the repression of many genes in a wide variety of physiological processes including heme-regulated and catabolite repressed genes. May also be involved in the derepression of at least some target genes. The complex is recruited to target genes by interaction with DNA-bound transcriptional repressors, like MATALPHA2, MIG1, RFX1 and SKO1. The complex recruits histone deacetyla
   5028..5063    -  misc_feature   MCS (fragment): pBluescript multiple cloning site
   5076..5094    -  promoter       T3 promoter: promoter for bacteriophage T3 RNA polymerase
   5139..5155    -  protein_bind   lac operator: The lac repressor binds to the lac operator to inhibit transcription in E. coli. This inhibition can be relieved by adding lactose or isopropyl-β-D-thiogalactopyranoside (IPTG). lac repressor encoded by lacI
   5163..5193    -  promoter       lac promoter: promoter for the E. coli lac operon
   5208..5229    -  protein_bind   CAP binding site: CAP binding activates transcription in the presence of cAMP. E. coli catabolite activator protein
   5242..5334    -  CDS            lacI (fragment): lac repressor; lacI; The lac repressor binds to the lac operator to inhibit transcription in E. coli. This inhibition can be relieved by adding lactose or isopropyl-β-D-thiogalactopyranoside (IPTG).
   5517..6105    -  rep_origin     ori: high-copy-number ColE1/pMB1/pBR322/pUC origin of replication
   6276..7136    -  CDS            AmpR: β-lactamase; bla; confers resistance to ampicillin, carbenicillin, and related antibiotics
   7137..7241    -  promoter       AmpR promoter: bla
   7278..7781    +  misc_feature   CEN/ARS: S. cerevisiae CEN6 centromere fused to an autonomously replicating sequence
   7849..35      +  CDS            rop (fragment) (across the origin): Rop protein, which maintains plasmids at low copy number; rop
