[The description below was written by a language model from this plasmid's Addgene catalogue record and pLannotate feature annotations shown in this document.]
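Description:
pTUP1 is a yeast expression plasmid built on pRS316, a centromeric E. coli–S. cerevisiae shuttle vector. In yeast it is maintained through a CEN6/ARS element, which keeps it at low, stable copy number, and it is selected by the URA3 marker under its own promoter. URA3 complements uracil auxotrophy and can be counterselected with 5-fluoroorotic acid. In E. coli the plasmid replicates from a high-copy ColE1/pUC-type origin and confers ampicillin resistance through β-lactamase. An f1 origin is also present and allows single-stranded DNA production. The sequenced plasmid is 7,849 nt.

The insert is the S. cerevisiae TUP1 gene (YCR084C), cloned between the SpeI and ClaI sites of the pBluescript-derived polylinker. This interrupts the lacZα region, and the insert is flanked by T7 and T3 promoters. TUP1 encodes the Tup1 subunit of the CYC8–TUP1 corepressor complex, which DNA-bound repressors recruit to silence many genes. The annotated coding sequence of about 2.1 kb matches the catalogued insert size, but the distance between the polylinker remnants is larger, so several hundred bases of unannotated sequence lie on either side of the open reading frame. The record names no promoter for TUP1. The only yeast promoter hit near the insert is a 17-nt TEF1 fragment, which lies beyond the 3′ end of the gene on the opposite strand and is probably a spurious match. The flanking sequence may carry native TUP1 regulatory regions, but this is not stated. The stated purpose is simply to express TUP1 in yeast. The associated study concerns CUP9, the transcriptional repressor of the PTR2 peptide transporter gene.
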