Addgene plasmid #104341: pTUP1
Purpose: Express TUP1
Depositing lab: Alexander Varshavsky. Depositing organization: California Institute of Technology. Publication: Amino acids induce peptide uptake via accelerated degradation of CUP9, the transcriptional repressor of the PTR2 peptide transporter. Xia Z, Turner GC, Hwang CS, Byrd C, Varshavsky A. J Biol Chem. 2008 Oct 24;283(43):28958-68. doi: 10.1074/jbc.M803980200. Epub 2008 Aug 15. PubMed 18708352.
Backbone
  Vector backbone: pRS316
  Backbone size w/o insert (bp): 4887
  Vector type: Yeast Expression
  Selectable markers: URA3
Growth in bacteria
  Bacterial resistance: Ampicillin, 100 μg/mL
  Growth temperature: 37°C
  Growth strain: DH5alpha
  Copy number: High Copy
Gene/Insert
  Gene/Insert name: TUP1 (alt name: S000000680)
  Species: S. cerevisiae (budding yeast)
  Insert size (bp): 2142
  Entrez Gene: TUP1 (a.k.a. YCR084C, AAR1, AER2, AMM1, CRT4, CYC9, FLK1, ROX4, SFL2, UMR7)
  Cloning method: Restriction Enzyme; 5′ cloning site Spe I (unknown if destroyed); 3′ cloning site Cla I (unknown if destroyed)
  Sequencing primers: 5′ M13-forward; 3′ M13-reverse
Terms and licenses: Academic/Nonprofit Terms; Industry Terms: Not Available to Industry
How to cite: pTUP1 was a gift from Alexander Varshavsky (Addgene plasmid # 104341 ; http://n2t.net/addgene:104341 ; RRID:Addgene_104341)
